Addgene plasmid #42452: PTGDSA
Purpose: Bacterial expression for structure determination; may not be full ORF
Depositing lab: Nicola Burgess-Brown. Depositing organization: University of Oxford.
Backbone
  Vector backbone: pNIC-CH
  Backbone manufacturer: SGC
  Vector type: Bacterial Expression
Growth in bacteria
  Bacterial resistance: Kanamycin, 50 μg/mL
  Growth temperature: 37°C
  Growth strain: Mach1 ;
  Copy number: High Copy
Gene/Insert
  Gene/Insert name: PTGDSA (alt names: PTGDS; gi|730305; PDB:2WWP)
  Species: H. sapiens (human)
  Insert size (bp): 546
  Mutation: See Comments
  Entrez Gene: PTGDS (a.k.a. L-PGDS, LPGDS, PDS, PGD2, PGDS, PGDS2)
  Tag / fusion protein: His6 (C terminal on insert)
  Cloning method: Ligation Independent Cloning
  Sequencing primers: 5′ T7; 3′ T7-term
Terms and licenses: Academic/Nonprofit Terms; Industry Terms: Not Available to Industry
Depositor comments: http://www.thesgc.org/structures/2WWP/ Use BL21(DE3)-R3-pRARE2 strain for expression.
How to cite: PTGDSA was a gift from Nicola Burgess-Brown (Addgene plasmid # 42452 ; http://n2t.net/addgene:42452 ; RRID:Addgene_42452)
