[The description below was written by a language model from this plasmid's Addgene catalogue record.]
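Description:
PTGDSA is a bacterial expression plasmid built on the pNIC-CH backbone from the Structural Genomics Consortium, carrying a fragment of human PTGDS, the gene encoding lipocalin-type prostaglandin D2 synthase (L-PGDS). It is maintained in E. coli as a high-copy plasmid under kanamycin selection. The record does not name the origin of replication and includes no feature table, so the detailed layout of the backbone cannot be confirmed here.

The insert is 546 bp and was introduced by ligation-independent cloning. It is fused to a His6 tag at its C terminus, which allows the recombinant protein to be purified by immobilised metal affinity chromatography. The record notes that the insert may not represent the full open reading frame, as is typical of constructs whose boundaries were chosen to give a well-behaved, crystallisable domain. The mutation field only points to the depositor comments, which do not specify any sequence changes, so any differences from the reference sequence are not stated. The promoter is not listed explicitly, but the T7 and T7-terminator sequencing primers, together with the recommendation of a DE3 lysogen host carrying a rare-codon tRNA plasmid for expression, point to a T7 promoter-driven cassette that depends on T7 RNA polymerase supplied by the host.

The construct was made to produce protein for structure determination and is linked to a deposited crystal structure of the human enzyme. It is suited to producing tagged recombinant L-PGDS for structural, biophysical or biochemical work.
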