>Addgene plasmid #42452 | PTGDSA | depositor partial sequence | sequence record 57284 | PTGDSA sequence 546 bps
AAGAGGAGATAATTAATGGCACCGGAGGCCCAGGTCTCCGTGCAGCCCAACTTCCAGCAGGACAAGTTCC
TGGGGCGCTGGTTCAGCGCGGGCCTCGCCTCCAACTCGAGCTGGCTCCGGGAGAAGAAGGCGGCGTTGTC
CATGTGCAAGTCTGTGGTGGCCCCTGCCACGGATGGTGGCCTCAACCTGACCTCCACCTTCCTCAGGAAA
AACCAGTGTGAGACCCGAACCATGCTGCTGCAGCCCGCGGGGTCCCTCGGCTCCTACAGCTACCGGAGTC
CCCACTGGGGCAGCACCTACTCCGTGTCAGTGGTGGAGACCGACTACGACCAGTACGCGCTGCTGTACAG
CCAGGGCAGCAAGGGCCCTGGCGAGGACTTCCGCATGGCCACCCTCTACAGCCGAACCCAGACCCCCAGG
GCTGAGTTAAAGGAGAAATTCACCGCCTTCTGCAAGGCCCAGGGCTTCACAGAGGATACCATTGTCTTCC
TGCCCCAAACCGATAAGTGCATGACGGAACAAGCGCACCATCATCACCACCATTGA
