>Addgene plasmid #42452 | PTGDSA | addgene partial sequence | sequence record 60158 | T7_term
TCAGCTTCCTTTCGGGCTTTGTTAGCAGCCGGATCTCAGTGGTGGTGGTGGTGGTGCTCGAGTGCGGCCG
CAAGCTTGTCGACGGAGCTCGAATTCGGATCCTCAATGGTGGTGATGATGGTGCGCTTGTTCCGTCATGC
ACTTATCGGTTTGGGGCAGGAAGACAATGGTATCCTCTGTGAAGCCCTGGGCCTTGCAGAAGGCGGTGAA
TTTCTCCTTTAACTCAGCCCTGGGGGTCTGGGTTCGGCTGTAGAGGGTGGCCATGCGGAAGTCCTCGCCA
GGGCCCTTGCTGCCCTGGCTGTACAGCAGCGCGTACTGGTCGTAGTCGGTCTCCACCACTGACACGGAGT
AGGTGCTGCCCCAGTGGGGACTCCGGTAGCTGTAGGAGCCGAGGGACCCCGCGGGCTGCAGCAGCATGGT
TCGGGTCTCACACTGGTTTTTCCTGAGGAAGGTGGAGGTCAGGTTGAGGCCACCATCCGTGGCAGGGGCC
ACCACAGACTTGCACATGGACAACGCCGCCTTCTTCTCCCGGAGCCAGCTCGAGTTGGAGGCGAGGCCCG
CGCTGAACCAGCGCCCCAGGAACTTGTCCTGCTGGAAGTTGGGCTGCACGGAGACCTGGGCCTCCGGTGC
CATTAATTATCTCCTCTTTGTGATTCATGATTCATATGTATATCTCCTTCTTAAAGTTAAACAAAATTAT
TTCTAGAGGGGAATTGTTATCCGCTCACAATTCCCCTATAGTGAGTCGTATTAATTTCGCGGGATCGAGA
TCTCGATCCTCTACGCCGGACGCATCGTGGCCGGCATCACCGGCGCCACAGGTGCGGTTGCTGGCGCCTA
TATCGCCGACATCACCGATGGGGAAGATCGGGCTCGCCACTTCGGGCTCATGAGCGCTTGTTTCGGCGTG
GGTATGGTGGCAGGCCCCGTGGCCGGGGGACTGTTGGGC
